LOCUS       Exported 8284 bp ds-DNA circular SYN 12-MAY-2021
DEFINITION  Lentiviral expression of AsCas12a gRNA.
ACCESSION   .
VERSION     .
KEYWORDS    pRDA_052
SOURCE      synthetic DNA construct
  ORGANISM  synthetic DNA construct
REFERENCE   1 (bases 1 to 8284)
  AUTHORS   DeWeirdt PC, Sanson KR, Sangree AK, Hegde M, Hanna RE, Feeley MN,
            Griffith AL, Teng T, Borys SM, Strand C, Joung JK, Kleinstiver BP,
            Pan X, Huang A, Doench JG
  TITLE     Optimization of AsCas12a for combinatorial genetic screens in human
            cells.
  JOURNAL   Nat Biotechnol. 2020 Jul 13. pii: 10.1038/s41587-020-0600-6. doi:
            10.1038/s41587-020-0600-6.
  PUBMED    32661438
REFERENCE   2 (bases 1 to 8284)
  AUTHORS   .
  TITLE     Direct Submission
  JOURNAL   Exported May 12, 2021 from SnapGene Server 1.1.58
            http://www.snapgene.com
FEATURES             Location/Qualifiers
     source          1..8284
                     /organism="synthetic DNA construct"
                     /mol_type="other DNA"
     promoter        1..227
                     /label=RSV promoter
                     /note="Rous sarcoma virus enhancer/promoter"
     LTR             228..408
                     /label=5' LTR (truncated)
                     /note="truncated 5' long terminal repeat (LTR) from HIV-1"
     misc_feature    455..580
                     /label=HIV-1 Psi
                     /note="packaging signal of human immunodeficiency virus
                     type 1"
     misc_feature    1073..1306
                     /label=RRE
                     /note="The Rev response element (RRE) of HIV-1 allows for
                     Rev-dependent mRNA export from the nucleus to the
                     cytoplasm."
     CDS             1491..1535
                     /codon_start=1
                     /product="antigenic peptide corresponding to amino acids
                     655 to 669 of the HIV envelope protein gp41 (Lutje Hulsik
                     et al., 2013)"
                     /label=gp41 peptide
                     /note="recognized by the 2H10 single-chain llama nanobody"
                     /translation="KNEQELLELDKWASL"
     promoter        1719..1959
                     /label=U6 promoter
                     /note="RNA polymerase III promoter for human U6 snRNA"
     primer_bind     1719..1739
                     /label=hU6-F
                     /note="Human U6 promoter, forward primer"
     primer_bind     1890..1909
                     /label=LKO.1 5'
                     /note="Human U6 promoter, forward primer"
     misc_feature    2075..2192
                     /label=cPPT/CTS
                     /note="central polypurine tract and central termination
                     sequence of HIV-1"
     promoter        2331..3509
                     /label=EF-1-alpha promoter
                     /note="strong constitutive promoter for human elongation
                     factor EF-1-alpha"
     intron          2562..3500
                     /label=EF-1-alpha intron A
                     /note="intron upstream of the start codon of human
                     EF-1-alpha"
     primer_bind     3457..3477
                     /label=EF1a-F
                     /note="Human elongation factor-1a promoter, forward primer"
     CDS             3522..4121
                     /codon_start=1
                     /gene="pac from Streptomyces alboniger"
                     /product="puromycin N-acetyltransferase"
                     /label=PuroR
                     /note="confers resistance to puromycin"
                     /translation="MTEYKPTVRLATRDDVPRAVRTLAAAFADYPATRHTVDPDRHIER
                     VTELQELFLTRVGLDIGKVWVADDGAAVAVWTTPESVEAGAVFAEIGPRMAELSGSRLA
                     AQQQMEGLLAPHRPKEPAWFLATVGVSPDHQGKGLGSAVVLPGVEAAERAGVPAFLETS
                     APRNLPFYERLGFTVTADVEVPEGPRTWCMTRKPGA"
     primer_bind     complement(3522..3541)
                     /label=Puro-R
                     /note="Puromycin resistance gene, reverse primer. Also
                     called puro-variant-R"
     primer_bind     4018..4038
                     /label=Puro-F
                     /note="Puromycin resistance gene, forward primer"
     misc_feature    4137..4725
                     /label=WPRE
                     /note="woodchuck hepatitis virus posttranscriptional
                     regulatory element"
     primer_bind     complement(4190..4210)
                     /label=WPRE-R
                     /note="WPRE, reverse primer"
     CDS             complement(4608..4619)
                     /codon_start=1
                     /product="Factor Xa recognition and cleavage site"
                     /label=Factor Xa site
                     /translation="IEGR"
     LTR             4797..5030
                     /label=3' LTR (Delta-U3)
                     /note="self-inactivating 3' long terminal repeat (LTR) from
                     HIV-1"
     polyA_signal    5108..5229
                     /label=SV40 poly(A) signal
                     /note="SV40 polyadenylation signal"
     primer_bind     complement(5145..5164)
                     /label=SV40pA-R
                     /note="SV40 polyA, reverse primer"
     primer_bind     5199..5218
                     /label=EBV-rev
                     /note="SV40 polyA terminator, reverse primer"
     rep_origin      5269..5404
                     /label=SV40 ori
                     /note="SV40 origin of replication"
     primer_bind     5331..5350
                     /label=SV40pro-F
                     /note="SV40 promoter/origin, forward primer"
     primer_bind     complement(5424..5443)
                     /label=T7
                     /note="T7 promoter, forward primer"
     promoter        complement(5425..5443)
                     /label=T7 promoter
                     /note="promoter for bacteriophage T7 RNA polymerase"
     primer_bind     complement(5453..5470)
                     /label=M13 Forward
                     /note="In lacZ gene. Also called M13-F20 or M13 (-21)
                     Forward"
     primer_bind     complement(5453..5469)
                     /label=M13 fwd
                     /note="common sequencing primer, one of multiple similar
                     variants"
     primer_bind     complement(5462..5484)
                     /label=M13/pUC Forward
                     /note="In lacZ gene"
     rep_origin      5611..6066
                     /direction=RIGHT
                     /label=f1 ori
                     /note="f1 bacteriophage origin of replication; arrow
                     indicates direction of (+) strand synthesis"
     primer_bind     complement(5698..5717)
                     /label=F1ori-R
                     /note="F1 origin, reverse primer"
     primer_bind     5908..5929
                     /label=F1ori-F
                     /note="F1 origin, forward primer"
     promoter        6092..6196
                     /gene="bla"
                     /label=AmpR promoter
     CDS             6197..7057
                     /codon_start=1
                     /gene="bla"
                     /product="beta-lactamase"
                     /label=AmpR
                     /note="confers resistance to ampicillin, carbenicillin, and
                     related antibiotics"
                     /translation="MSIQHFRVALIPFFAAFCLPVFAHPETLVKVKDAEDQLGARVGYI
                     ELDLNSGKILESFRPEERFPMMSTFKVLLCGAVLSRIDAGQEQLGRRIHYSQNDLVEYS
                     PVTEKHLTDGMTVRELCSAAITMSDNTAANLLLTTIGGPKELTAFLHNMGDHVTRLDRW
                     EPELNEAIPNDERDTTMPVAMATTLRKLLTGELLTLASRQQLIDWMEADKVAGPLLRSA
                     LPAGWFIADKSGAGERGSRGIIAALGPDGKPSRIVVIYTTGSQATMDERNRQIAEIGAS
                     LIKHW"
     primer_bind     complement(6415..6434)
                     /label=Amp-R
                     /note="Ampicillin resistance gene, reverse primer"
     rep_origin      7228..7816
                     /direction=RIGHT
                     /label=ori
                     /note="high-copy-number ColE1/pMB1/pBR322/pUC origin of
                     replication"
     primer_bind     7717..7736
                     /label=pBR322ori-F
                     /note="pBR322 origin, forward primer"
     primer_bind     7970..7987
                     /label=L4440
                     /note="L4440 vector, forward primer"
     protein_bind    8104..8125
                     /label=CAP binding site
                     /bound_moiety="E. coli catabolite activator protein"
                     /note="CAP binding activates transcription in the presence
                     of cAMP."
     promoter        8140..8170
                     /label=lac promoter
                     /note="promoter for the E. coli lac operon"
     protein_bind    8178..8194
                     /label=lac operator
                     /bound_moiety="lac repressor encoded by lacI"
                     /note="The lac repressor binds to the lac operator to
                     inhibit transcription in E. coli. This inhibition can be
                     relieved by adding lactose or
                     isopropyl-beta-D-thiogalactopyranoside (IPTG)."
     primer_bind     8183..8205
                     /label=M13/pUC Reverse
                     /note="In lacZ gene"
     primer_bind     8202..8218
                     /label=M13 rev
                     /note="common sequencing primer, one of multiple similar
                     variants"
     primer_bind     8202..8218
                     /label=M13 Reverse
                     /note="In lacZ gene. Also called M13-rev"
     primer_bind     8237..8257
                     /label=T3
                     /note="T3 promoter, forward primer"
     promoter        8239..8257
                     /label=T3 promoter
                     /note="promoter for bacteriophage T3 RNA polymerase"
ORIGIN
        1 tgtagtctta tgcaatactc ttgtagtctt gcaacatggt aacgatgagt tagcaacatg
       61 ccttacaagg agagaaaaag caccgtgcat gccgattggt ggaagtaagg tggtacgatc
      121 gtgccttatt aggaaggcaa cagacgggtc tgacatggat tggacgaacc actgaattgc
      181 cgcattgcag agatattgta tttaagtgcc tagctcgata cataaacggg tctctctggt
      241 tagaccagat ctgagcctgg gagctctctg gctaactagg gaacccactg cttaagcctc
      301 aataaagctt gccttgagtg cttcaagtag tgtgtgcccg tctgttgtgt gactctggta
      361 actagagatc cctcagaccc ttttagtcag tgtggaaaat ctctagcagt ggcgcccgaa
      421 cagggacttg aaagcgaaag ggaaaccaga ggagctctct cgacgcagga ctcggcttgc
      481 tgaagcgcgc acggcaagag gcgaggggcg gcgactggtg agtacgccaa aaattttgac
      541 tagcggaggc tagaaggaga gagatgggtg cgagagcgtc agtattaagc gggggagaat
      601 tagatcgcga tgggaaaaaa ttcggttaag gccaggggga aagaaaaaat ataaattaaa
      661 acatatagta tgggcaagca gggagctaga acgattcgca gttaatcctg gcctgttaga
      721 aacatcagaa ggctgtagac aaatactggg acagctacaa ccatcccttc agacaggatc
      781 agaagaactt agatcattat ataatacagt agcaaccctc tattgtgtgc atcaaaggat
      841 agagataaaa gacaccaagg aagctttaga caagatagag gaagagcaaa acaaaagtaa
      901 gaccaccgca cagcaagcgg ccgctgatct tcagacctgg aggaggagat atgagggaca
      961 attggagaag tgaattatat aaatataaag tagtaaaaat tgaaccatta ggagtagcac
     1021 ccaccaaggc aaagagaaga gtggtgcaga gagaaaaaag agcagtggga ataggagctt
     1081 tgttccttgg gttcttggga gcagcaggaa gcactatggg cgcagcgtca atgacgctga
     1141 cggtacaggc cagacaatta ttgtctggta tagtgcagca gcagaacaat ttgctgaggg
     1201 ctattgaggc gcaacagcat ctgttgcaac tcacagtctg gggcatcaag cagctccagg
     1261 caagaatcct ggctgtggaa agatacctaa aggatcaaca gctcctgggg atttggggtt
     1321 gctctggaaa actcatttgc accactgctg tgccttggaa tgctagttgg agtaataaat
     1381 ctctggaaca gatttggaat cacacgacct ggatggagtg ggacagagaa attaacaatt
     1441 acacaagctt aatacactcc ttaattgaag aatcgcaaaa ccagcaagaa aagaatgaac
     1501 aagaattatt ggaattagat aaatgggcaa gtttgtggaa ttggtttaac ataacaaatt
     1561 ggctgtggta tataaaatta ttcataatga tagtaggagg cttggtaggt ttaagaatag
     1621 tttttgctgt actttctata gtgaatagag ttaggcaggg atattcacca ttatcgtttc
     1681 agacccacct cccaaccccg aggggaccca gaggtaccga gggcctattt cccatgattc
     1741 cttcatattt gcatatacga tacaaggctg ttagagagat aattagaatt aatttgactg
     1801 taaacacaaa gatattagta caaaatacgt gacgtagaaa gtaataattt cttgggtagt
     1861 ttgcagtttt aaaattatgt tttaaaatgg actatcatat gcttaccgta acttgaaagt
     1921 atttcgattt cttggcttta tatatcttgt ggaaaggacg aaacaccggt aatttctact
     1981 cttgtagatg gagacgcgtt ttttctcgtc tctgaattcg ctagcaagct tggcgtaact
     2041 agatcttgag acaaatggca gtattcatcc acaattttaa aagaaaaggg gggattgggg
     2101 ggtacagtgc aggggaaaga atagtagaca taatagcaac agacatacaa actaaagaat
     2161 tacaaaaaca aattacaaaa attcaaaatt ttcgggttta ttacagggac agcagagatc
     2221 cactttggcg ccggctcgag ggggcccggg tgcaaagatg gataaagttt taaacagaga
     2281 ggaatctttg cagctaatgg accttctagg tcttgaaagg agtgggaatt ggctccggtg
     2341 cccgtcagtg ggcagagcgc acatcgccca cagtccccga gaagttgggg ggaggggtcg
     2401 gcaattgatc cggtgcctag agaaggtggc gcggggtaaa ctgggaaagt gatgtcgtgt
     2461 actggctccg cctttttccc gagggtgggg gagaaccgta tataagtgca gtagtcgccg
     2521 tgaacgttct ttttcgcaac gggtttgccg ccagaacaca ggtaagtgcc gtgtgtggtt
     2581 cccgcgggcc tggcctcttt acgggttatg gcccttgcgt gccttgaatt acttccacct
     2641 ggctgcagta cgtgattctt gatcccgagc ttcgggttgg aagtgggtgg gagagttcga
     2701 ggccttgcgc ttaaggagcc ccttcgcctc gtgcttgagt tgaggcctgg cctgggcgct
     2761 ggggccgccg cgtgcgaatc tggtggcacc ttcgcgcctg tctcgctgct ttcgataagt
     2821 ctctagccat ttaaaatttt tgatgacctg ctgcgacgct ttttttctgg caagatagtc
     2881 ttgtaaatgc gggccaagat ctgcacactg gtatttcggt ttttggggcc gcgggcggcg
     2941 acggggcccg tgcgtcccag cgcacatgtt cggcgaggcg gggcctgcga gcgcggccac
     3001 cgagaatcgg acgggggtag tctcaagctg gccggcctgc tctggtgcct ggcctcgcgc
     3061 cgccgtgtat cgccccgccc tgggcggcaa ggctggcccg gtcggcacca gttgcgtgag
     3121 cggaaagatg gccgcttccc ggccctgctg cagggagctc aaaatggagg acgcggcgct
     3181 cgggagagcg ggcgggtgag tcacccacac aaaggaaaag ggcctttccg tcctcagccg
     3241 tcgcttcatg tgactccacg gagtaccggg cgccgtccag gcacctcgat tagttctcga
     3301 gcttttggag tacgtcgtct ttaggttggg gggaggggtt ttatgcgatg gagtttcccc
     3361 acactgagtg ggtggagact gaagttaggc cagcttggca cttgatgtaa ttctccttgg
     3421 aatttgccct ttttgagttt ggatcttggt tcattctcaa gcctcagaca gtggttcaaa
     3481 gtttttttct tccatttcag gtgtcgtgac gtacggccac catgaccgag tacaagccca
     3541 cggtgcgcct cgccacccgc gacgacgtcc ccagggccgt acgcaccctc gccgccgcgt
     3601 tcgccgacta ccccgccacg cgccacaccg tcgatccgga ccgccacatc gagcgggtca
     3661 ccgagctgca agaactcttc ctcacgcgcg tcgggctcga catcggcaag gtgtgggtcg
     3721 cggacgacgg cgccgccgtg gcggtctgga ccacgccgga gagcgtcgaa gcgggggcgg
     3781 tgttcgccga gatcggcccg cgcatggccg agttgagcgg ttcccggctg gccgcgcagc
     3841 aacagatgga aggcctcctg gcgccgcacc ggcccaagga gcccgcgtgg ttcctggcca
     3901 ccgtcggagt ctcgcccgac caccagggca agggtctggg cagcgccgtc gtgctccccg
     3961 gagtggaggc ggccgagcgc gccggggtgc ccgccttcct ggagacctcc gcgccccgca
     4021 acctcccctt ctacgagcgg ctcggcttca ccgtcaccgc cgacgtcgag gtgcccgaag
     4081 gaccgcgcac ctggtgcatg acccgcaagc ccggtgcctg aacgcgttaa gtcgacaatc
     4141 aacctctgga ttacaaaatt tgtgaaagat tgactggtat tcttaactat gttgctcctt
     4201 ttacgctatg tggatacgct gctttaatgc ctttgtatca tgctattgct tcccgtatgg
     4261 ctttcatttt ctcctccttg tataaatcct ggttgctgtc tctttatgag gagttgtggc
     4321 ccgttgtcag gcaacgtggc gtggtgtgca ctgtgtttgc tgacgcaacc cccactggtt
     4381 ggggcattgc caccacctgt cagctccttt ccgggacttt cgctttcccc ctccctattg
     4441 ccacggcgga actcatcgcc gcctgccttg cccgctgctg gacaggggct cggctgttgg
     4501 gcactgacaa ttccgtggtg ttgtcgggga aatcatcgtc ctttccttgg ctgctcgcct
     4561 gtgttgccac ctggattctg cgcgggacgt ccttctgcta cgtcccttcg gccctcaatc
     4621 cagcggacct tccttcccgc ggcctgctgc cggctctgcg gcctcttccg cgtcttcgcc
     4681 ttcgccctca gacgagtcgg atctcccttt gggccgcctc cccgcgtcga ctttaagacc
     4741 aatgacttac aaggcagctg tagatcttag ccacttttta aaagaaaagg ggggactgga
     4801 agggctaatt cactcccaac gaagacaaga tctgcttttt gcttgtactg ggtctctctg
     4861 gttagaccag atctgagcct gggagctctc tggctaacta gggaacccac tgcttaagcc
     4921 tcaataaagc ttgccttgag tgcttcaagt agtgtgtgcc cgtctgttgt gtgactctgg
     4981 taactagaga tccctcagac ccttttagtc agtgtggaaa atctctagca gtacgtatag
     5041 tagttcatgt catcttatta ttcagtattt ataacttgca aagaaatgaa tatcagagag
     5101 tgagaggaac ttgtttattg cagcttataa tggttacaaa taaagcaata gcatcacaaa
     5161 tttcacaaat aaagcatttt tttcactgca ttctagttgt ggtttgtcca aactcatcaa
     5221 tgtatcttat catgtctggc tctagctatc ccgcccctaa ctccgcccat cccgccccta
     5281 actccgccca gttccgccca ttctccgccc catggctgac taattttttt tatttatgca
     5341 gaggccgagg ccgcctcggc ctctgagcta ttccagaagt agtgaggagg cttttttgga
     5401 ggcctaggga cgtacccaat tcgccctata gtgagtcgta ttacgcgcgc tcactggccg
     5461 tcgttttaca acgtcgtgac tgggaaaacc ctggcgttac ccaacttaat cgccttgcag
     5521 cacatccccc tttcgccagc tggcgtaata gcgaagaggc ccgcaccgat cgcccttccc
     5581 aacagttgcg cagcctgaat ggcgaatggg nnnnnnnnnn nnnnnnnnnn nnnnnnnnnn
     5641 nnnnnnnnnn nnnnnnnnnn nnnnnnnnnn nnnnnnnnnn nnnnnnnnnn nnnnnnnnnn
     5701 nnnnnnnnnn nnnnnnnnnn nnnnnnnnnn nnnncnnnnn nnnnnnnnnn nnnnnnnnnn
     5761 nnnnnnnnnn nnnnnnnnnn nnnnnnnnnn nnnnnnnnnn nnnnnnnnnn nnnnnnnnnn
     5821 nnnnnnannn nnnnnnnnnn nnnnnnnnnn nnnnnnnnnn nnnnnnnnnn nnnnnncctt
     5881 tgacgttgga gtccacgttc tttaatagtg gactcttgtt ccaaactgga acaacactca
     5941 accctatctc ggtctattct tttgatttat aagggatttt gccgatttcg gcctattggt
     6001 taaaaaatga gctgatttaa caaaaattta acgcgaattt taacaaaata ttaacgctta
     6061 caatttaggt ggcacttttc ggggaaatgt gcgcggaacc cctatttgtt tatttttcta
     6121 aatacattca aatatgtatc cgctcatgag acaataaccc tgataaatgc ttcaataata
     6181 ttgaaaaagg aagagtatga gtattcaaca tttccgtgtc gcccttattc ccttttttgc
     6241 ggcattttgc cttcctgttt ttgctcaccc agaaacgctg gtgaaagtaa aagatgctga
     6301 agatcagttg ggtgcacgag tgggttacat cgaactggat ctcaacagcg gtaagatcct
     6361 tgagagtttt cgccccgaag aacgttttcc aatgatgagc acttttaaag ttctgctatg
     6421 tggcgcggta ttatcccgta ttgacgccgg gcaagagcaa ctcggtcgcc gcatacacta
     6481 ttctcagaat gacttggttg agtactcacc agtcacagaa aagcatctta cggatggcat
     6541 gacagtaaga gaattatgca gtgctgccat aaccatgagt gataacactg cggccaactt
     6601 acttctgaca acgatcggag gaccgaagga gctaaccgct tttttgcaca acatggggga
     6661 tcatgtaact cgccttgatc gttgggaacc ggagctgaat gaagccatac caaacgacga
     6721 gcgtgacacc acgatgcctg tagcaatggc aacaacgttg cgcaaactat taactggcga
     6781 actacttact ctagcttccc ggcaacaatt aatagactgg atggaggcgg ataaagttgc
     6841 aggaccactt ctgcgctcgg cccttccggc tggctggttt attgctgata aatctggagc
     6901 cggtgagcgt gggtctcgcg gtatcattgc agcactgggg ccagatggta agccctcccg
     6961 tatcgtagtt atctacacga cggggagtca ggcaactatg gatgaacgaa atagacagat
     7021 cgctgagata ggtgcctcac tgattaagca ttggtaactg tcagaccaag tttactcata
     7081 tatactttag attgatttaa aacttcattt ttaatttaaa aggatctagg tgaagatcct
     7141 ttttgataat ctcatgacca aaatccctta acgtgagttt tcgttccact gagcgtcaga
     7201 ccccgtagaa aagatcaaag gatcttcttg agatcctttt tttctgcgcg taatctgctg
     7261 cttgcaaaca aaaaaaccac cgctaccagc ggtggtttgt ttgccggatc aagagctacc
     7321 aactcttttt ccgaaggtaa ctggcttcag cagagcgcag ataccaaata ctgttcttct
     7381 agtgtagccg tagttaggcc accacttcaa gaactctgta gcaccgccta catacctcgc
     7441 tctgctaatc ctgttaccag tggctgctgc cagtggcgat aagtcgtgtc ttaccgggtt
     7501 ggactcaaga cgatagttac cggataaggc gcagcggtcg ggctgaacgg ggggttcgtg
     7561 cacacagccc agcttggagc gaacgaccta caccgaactg agatacctac agcgtgagct
     7621 atgagaaagc gccacgcttc ccgaagggag aaaggcggac aggtatccgg taagcggcag
     7681 ggtcggaaca ggagagcgca cgagggagct tccaggggga aacgcctggt atctttatag
     7741 tcctgtcggg tttcgccacc tctgacttga gcgtcgattt ttgtgatgct cgtcaggggg
     7801 gcggagccta tggaaaaacg ccagcaacgc ggccttttta cggttcctgg ccttttgctg
     7861 gccttttgct cacatgttct ttcctgcgtt atcccctgat tctgtggata accgtattac
     7921 cgcctttgag tgagctgata ccgctcgccg cagccgaacg accgagcgca gcgagtcagt
     7981 gagcgaggaa gcggaagagc gcccaatacg caaaccgcct ctccccgcgc gttggccgat
     8041 tcattaatgc agctggcacg acaggtttcc cgactggaaa gcgggcagtg agcgcaacgc
     8101 aattaatgtg agttagctca ctcattaggc accccaggct ttacacttta tgcttccggc
     8161 tcgtatgttg tgtggaattg tgagcggata acaatttcac acaggaaaca gctatgacca
     8221 tgattacgcc aagcgcgcaa ttaaccctca ctaaagggaa caaaagctgg agctgcaagc
     8281 ttaa
//
