[The description below was written by a language model from this plasmid's Addgene catalogue record and the feature table of its GenBank file.]
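Description:
pRDA_052 is an 8.3 kb lentiviral guide RNA expression vector built on the pLKO backbone, designed to deliver AsCas12a guides into mammalian cells. It is a third-generation, self-inactivating transfer plasmid. An RSV promoter replaces the U3 region of a truncated HIV-1 5' LTR to drive Tat-independent production of the viral genome. That genome carries the Psi packaging signal, the Rev response element for nuclear export, a cPPT/CTS element that aids nuclear import of the reverse-transcribed genome, and a U3-deleted 3' LTR that disables LTR promoter activity after integration. An SV40 polyadenylation signal and SV40 origin lie downstream of the 3' LTR. In bacteria the plasmid replicates from a high-copy ColE1/pUC-type origin and is selected with ampicillin through the bla gene. An f1 origin and flanking lac, T7 and T3 promoter remnants are also present from the parental cloning vector.

The payload consists of two expression units. A human U6 RNA polymerase III promoter sits upstream of what the catalogue entry describes as a BsmBI cloning cassette, which is where guide sequences are inserted. The cassette is not annotated in the feature table, and neither is any Cas12a direct repeat. Downstream, the human EF-1-alpha promoter with its first intron drives puromycin N-acetyltransferase, followed by a WPRE to enhance transcript stability and expression, allowing puromycin selection of transduced cells. The vector encodes no nuclease, so AsCas12a must be supplied separately. The associated work concerns optimising AsCas12a for combinatorial genetic screens in human cells, so the plasmid probably serves as a recipient for individual guides or pooled guide libraries.
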