Addgene plasmid #136474: pRDA_052
Purpose: Lentiviral expression of AsCas12a gRNA
Depositing lab: John Doench. Depositing organization: Broad Institute. Publication: Optimization of AsCas12a for combinatorial genetic screens in human cells. DeWeirdt PC, Sanson KR, Sangree AK, Hegde M, Hanna RE, Feeley MN, Griffith AL, Teng T, Borys SM, Strand C, Joung JK, Kleinstiver BP, Pan X, Huang A, Doench JG. Nat Biotechnol. 2020 Jul 13. pii: 10.1038/s41587-020-0600-6. doi: 10.1038/s41587-020-0600-6. PubMed 32661438.
Backbone
  Vector backbone: pLKO
  Vector type: Lentiviral, Synthetic Biology
  Selectable markers: Puromycin
Growth in bacteria
  Bacterial resistance: Ampicillin, 100 μg/mL
  Growth temperature: 30°C
  Growth strain: NEB Stable
  Copy number: Unknown
Gene/Insert
  Gene/Insert name: Puromycin resistance
  gRNA/shRNA sequence: BsmBI Cloning cassette
  Promoter: EF1a
  Cloning method: Unknown
  Sequencing primers: 5′ n/a; 3′ n/a
Terms and licenses: Academic/Nonprofit Terms; Industry Terms: Not Available to Industry
How to cite: pRDA_052 was a gift from John Doench (Addgene plasmid # 136474 ; http://n2t.net/addgene:136474 ; RRID:Addgene_136474)
